>Addgene plasmid #133153 | pOPS0512 | addgene full sequence | sequence record 274749 | Addgene NGS Result
CGCTCTTGGACTCCTGTTGATAGATCCAGTAATGACCTCAGAACTCCATCTGGATTTGTTCAGAACGCTC
GGTTGCCGCCGGGCGTTTTTTATTGGTGAGAATCCAGGCAATTGTGTCTCAAAATCTCTGATGTTACATT
GCACAAGATAAAAATATATCATCATGAACAATAAAACTGTCTGCTTACATAAACAGTAATACAAGGGGTG
TTATGAGCCATATTCAGCGTGAAACGAGCTGTAGCCGTCCGCGTCTGAACAGCAACATGGATGCGGATCT
GTATGGCTATAAATGGGCGCGTGATAACGTGGGTCAGAGCGGCGCGACCATTTATCGTCTGTATGGCAAA
CCGGATGCGCCGGAACTGTTTCTGAAACATGGCAAAGGCAGCGTGGCGAACGATGTGACCGATGAAATGG
TGCGTCTGAACTGGCTGACCGAATTTATGCCGCTGCCGACCATTAAACATTTTATTCGCACCCCGGATGA
TGCGTGGCTGCTGACCACCGCGATTCCGGGCAAAACCGCGTTTCAGGTGCTGGAAGAATATCCGGATAGC
GGCGAAAACATTGTGGATGCGCTGGCCGTGTTTCTGCGTCGTCTGCATAGCATTCCGGTGTGCAACTGCC
CGTTTAACAGCGATCGTGTGTTTCGTCTGGCCCAGGCGCAGAGCCGTATGAACAACGGCCTGGTGGATGC
GAGCGATTTTGATGATGAACGTAACGGCTGGCCGGTGGAACAGGTGTGGAAAGAAATGCATAAACTGCTG
CCGTTTAGCCCGGATAGCGTGGTGACCCACGGCGATTTTAGCCTGGATAACCTGATTTTCGATGAAGGCA
AACTGATTGGCTGCATTGATGTGGGCCGTGTGGGCATTGCGGATCGTTATCAGGATCTGGCCATTCTGTG
GAACTGCCTGGGCGAATTTAGCCCGAGCCTGCAAAAACGTCTGTTTCAGAAATATGGCATTGATAATCCG
GATATGAACAAACTGCAATTTCATCTGATGCTGGATGAATTTTTCTAATAATTAATTGAACTACTTTTCC
GCTGCATAACCCTGCTTCGGGGTCATTATAGCGATTTTTTCGGTATATCCATCCTTTTTCGCACGATATA
CAGGATTTTGCCAAAGGGTTCGTGTAGACTTTCCTTGGTGTATCCAACGGCGTCAGCCGGGCAGGATAGG
TGAAGTAGGCCCACCCGCGAGCGGGTGTTCCTTCTTCACTGTCCCTTATTCGCACCTGGCGGTGCTCAAC
GGGAATCCTGCTCTGCGAGGCTGGCCGTAGGCCGGCCGCGATGCAGGTGGCTGCTGAACCCCCAGCCGGA
ACTGACCCCACAAGGCCCTAGCGTTTGCAATGCACCAGGTCATCATTGACCCAGGCGTGTTCCACCAGGC
CGCTGCCTCGCAACTCTTCGCAGGCTTCGCCGACCTGCTCGCGCCACTTCTTCACGCGGGTGGAATCCGA
TCCGCACATGAGGCGGAAGGTTTCCAGCTTGAGCGGGTACGGCTCCCGGTGCGAGCTGAAATAGTCGAAC
ATCCGTCGGGCCGTCGGCGACAGCTTGCGGTACTTCTCCCATATGAATTTCGTGTAGTGGTCGCCAGCAA
ACAGCACGACGATTTCCTCGTCGATCAGGACCTGGCAACGGGACGTTTTCTTGCCACGGTCCAGGACGCG
GAAGCGGTGCAGCAGCGACACCGATTCCAGGTGCCCAACGCGGTCGGACGTGAAGCCCATCGCCGTCGCC
TGTAGGCGCGACAGGCATTCCTCGGCCTTCGTGTAATACCGGCCATTGATCGACCAGCCCAGGTCCTGGC
AAAGCTCGTAGAACGTGAAGGTGATCGGCTCGCCGATAGGGGTGCGCTTCGCGTACTCCAACACCTGCTG
CCACACCAGTTCGTCATCGTCGGCCCGCAGCTCGACGCCGGTGTAGGTGATCTTCACGTCCTTGTTGACG
TGGAAAATGACCTTGTTTTGCAGCGCCTCGCGCGGGATTTTCTTGTTGCGCGTGGTGAACAGGGCAGAGC
GGGCCGTGTCGTTTGGCATCGCTCGCATCGTGTCCGGCCACGGCGCAATATCGAACAAGGAAAGCTGCAT
TTCCTTGATCTGCTGCTTCGTGTGTTTCAGCAACGCGGCCTGCTTGGCTTCGCTGACCTGTTTTGCCAGG
TCCTCGCCGGCGGTTTTTCGCTTCTTGGTCGTCATAGTTCCTCGCGTGTCGATGGTCATCGACTTCGCCA
AACCTGCCGCCTCCTGTTCGAGCCGACGCGAACGCTCCACGGCGGCCGATGGCGCGGGCAGGGCAGGGGG
AGCCAGTTGCACGCTGTCGCGCTCGATCTTGGCCGTAGCTTGCTGGACTATCGAGCCGACGGACTGGAAG
GTTTCGCGGGGCGCACGCATGACGGTGCGGCTTGCGATGGTTTCGGCATCCTCGGCGGAAAACCCCGCGT
CGATCAGTTCTTGCCTGTATGCCTTCCGGTCAAACGTCCGATTCATTCACCCTCCTTGCGGGATTGCCCC
GGAATTAATTCCCCGGATCGATCCGTCGATCTTGATCCCCTGCGCCATCAGATCCTTGGCGGCAAGAAAG
CCATCCAGTTTACTTTGCAGGGCTTCCCAACCTTACCAGAGGGCGCCCCAGCTGGCAATTCCGGTTCGCT
TGCTGTCCATAAAACCGCCCAGTCTAGCTATCGCCATGTAAGCCCACTGCAAGCTACCTGCTTTCTCTTT
GCGCTTGCGTTTTCCCTTGTCCAGATAGCCCAGTAGCTGACATTCATCCGGGGTCAGCACCGTTTCTGCG
GACTGGCTTTCTACGTGGCTGCCATTTTTGGGGTGAGGCCGTTCGCGGCCGAGGGGCGCAGCCCCTGGGG
GGATGGGAGGCCCGCGTTAGCGGGCCGGGAGGGTTCGAGAAGGGGGGGCACCCCCCTTCGGCGTGCGCGG
TCACGCGCACAGGGCGCAGCCCTGGTTAAAAACAAGGTTTATAAATATTGGTTTAAAAGCAGGTTAAAAG
ACAGGTTAGCGGTGGCCGAAAAACGGGCGGAAACCCTTGCAAATGCTGGATTTTCTGCCTGTGGACAGCC
CCTCAAATGTCAATAGGTGCGCCCCTCATCTGTCAGCACTCTGCCCCTCAAGTGTCAAGGATCGCGCCCC
TCATCTGTCAGTAGTCGCGCCCCTCAAGTGTCAATACCGCAGGGCACTTATCCCCAGGCTTGTCCACATC
ATCTGTGGGAAACTCGCGTAAAATCAGGCGTTTTCGCCGATTTGCGAGGCTGGCCAGCTCCACGTCGCCG
GCCGAAATCGAGCCTGCCCCTCATCTGTCAACGCCGCGCCGGGTGAGTCGGCCCCTCAAGTGTCAACGTC
CGCCCCTCATCTGTCAGTGAGGGCCAAGTTTTCCGCGAGGTATCCACAACGCCGGCGGCCCTACATGGCT
CTGCTGTAGTGAGTGGGTTGCGCTCCGGCAGCGGTCCTGATCCCCCGCAGAAAAAAAGGATCTCAAGAAG
ATCCTTTGATCTTTTCTACATTACTGCATGAGCTTGTGGAAGTGTGCTGAGCATAAATGATTCTCCTAGC
TGTTCTTTGGGTAAGTACGCCATCAGGACGTTGTGAGTGGCGCGATTTTTAGCGGCTGAAATCAGCCCTT
GAGCCTGTCGGCAAGTCGCGTCATGAGGTCCATGCGCTCATGCAGGATCGCCACGACCAACGCGGGTTCG
CCCGCACGCGGCAGGCAAAAAACGTAGTGGTGTTCGCAGCGGGCCATCCGCAGCGCGGGAAAGAGTTCGC
TCATGTCCTTAAACGGGCCTTCGCCGGCGGCAAGCCTGGCTATGCCCTGTTCCAGCTTAGCGATATAGCG
GCGCACCTGCGCCGCGCCCCACTCCCGGCGCGTGTAGCGGATGATGCCGCGTAGATCGGCTTCGGCCTCA
GCCGTGAGGATGTAGGCCGTCAAGCGCGATCCCCGCTGAGTTCTTCATCAAGAATTTCGCCGACGCTCTT
GGTGGACACCTTGCCGGCAAGCCCATCGTTGATGCGGTTCCCCAGCATGGTTTTCAGTTCCTGCCATGCC
TGATCGGCATCAGCGTCACCGGGGAACAGACGTTCGAGGGCGTATTGCTTAATGGTCTTGCCCTGCAAGG
CGGCCAGGGCTTTCAGGCTCTGGTGCTGCTGGTCCGTCATGTCGATTGTCAGGCGGCTCATTGGATAACC
TCCATAAAATACACGTAACCACATTAGCACATATGTGGGCGTGAGGCTACAGCGCGAGGCGCATTAAGGT
CGGGAAAATGCGCTAGGCGCATTTAAATTGCGTATTGCTGTAATGCGCCATGCCGGCTAGACTAGGCCCA
AATGGGTATACCCAATTTGACCAAGGGGGACGCGATGAGGGCGGCCAAGCACTACCGACAACTTCTATCC
ATCGACTTCAACATCGAGGCGCTGGCCTTCGTGCCTGGACCCGACGGCACACGCGGCCGGCGCATCCACG
TCCTGGGGCGCGAGGTCCGCGACCGGCCCGGCCTGGTCGAGTACCTTTCGCCGGCGTTCGGCTCGCGGGT
GGCGCTGGACGGCTACTGCAAGGCCAATTTCGATGCAGTGCTGCACCTGGCGTACCCCGATCATCAGCAA
TGGGGCCACGCATGAAGCGCCGAAGCTACGCCATGCTGCGCGCCGCTGCCGCGCTGGCCGTCCTGGTCGT
TGCCTCGCCGGCATGGGCCGAGCTGCGCGGCGAGGTCGTGCGCATCATCGACGGCGACACCATCGACGTG
CTGGTAGACAAGCAGCCGGTGCGCGTGCGCCTGGTGGACATTGACGCGCCGGAAAAGCGGCAAGCCTTCG
GCGAACGTGCGCGCCAGGCGCTGGCCGGCATGGTGTTCCGCCGGCACGTCCTGGTCGACGAGAAGGACAC
CGACCGTTACGGCCGCACGCTGGGCACCGTCTGGGTCAACATGGAGCTGGCCAGCCGGCCGCCGCAGCCG
CGCAACGTCAACGCCGCGATGGTTCACCAGGGCATGGCGTGGGCCTATCGCTTCCACGGCCGCGCGGCCG
ACCCTGAAATGCTGCGGCTCGAACAGGAGGCGCGAGGCAAGCGCGTCGGCCTCTGGTCCGATCCGCACGC
CGTCGAGCCGTGGAAATGGCGACGCGAGAGCAACAACCGGAGGGACGAAGGTTGAAGGTCGCCCGCATCT
ACCTGCGCGCCAGTACGGACGAGCAGAATCTTGAACGCCAGGAGAGCCTTGTAGCGGCCACGCGGGCCGC
CGGGTACTACGTCGCCGGCATCTACCGCGAGAAGGCGTCCGGCGCACGCGCCGACCGGCCCGAGCTGCTG
CGCATGATCGCGGACCTGCAACCTGGTGAAGTCGTCGTTGCGGAGAAGATCGACCGCATCAGCCGCTTGC
CGTTGGCCGAGGCCGAGCGCCTGGTTGCGTCGATCCGGGCCAAAGGGGCCAAGCTGGCCGTGCCTGGCGT
GGTGGACCTGTCGGAGCTGGCCGCCGAGGCGAACGGAGTGGCGAAAATCGTTCTGGAATCCGTCCAGGAC
ATGCTTTTGAAGCTCGCCTTGCAGATGGCCCGCGACGACTACGAGGATCGGCGCGAGCGTCAACGTCAGG
GTGTCCAGTTGGCGAAGGCCGCCGGCCGCTACACCGGCCGCAAACGTGACGCCGGCATGCACGACCGCAT
CATCACGCTTCGCTCCGGCGGATCGAGCATTGCCAAGACGGCCAAGCTGGTCGGATGCAGCCCGAGCCAG
GTCAAACGAGTGTGGGCGGCCTGGAACGCGCAGCAGCAAAAATAAAGCCGGGCAGTGCCCGGCTTTTCTC
ACCTTTTCGCGTCCCGCAGGGCCGCTGCGAGCGCCCTACCTAGATCCTCGCTTTCCCCCTCGGTGTAGTC
CGGCCAGGGCACGAAGGGCGCGGATGCGAACCTGTTGAGCAGGTCAGATCTAGGGCGGCGGATTTGTCCT
ACTCAGGAGAGCGTTCACCGACAAACAACAGATAAAACGAAAGGCCCAGTCTTTCGACTGAGCCTTTCGT
TTTATTTGATGCCTGCCGAATTCGGATCCGGAGCTCGACACGACATTGTCGTCACCTTTGTCGGGTCCGC
GACAAGCTTTTTGTTCCTCGATCCCGTATGTTTTCGCCTAAATATCTGAAACAGCAGCAAATTATTTTTC
GTTAGCTCAATCGGCCCACTTGGCACGAGTCTTGAAATTTATTGCGAGGCGGCGGAGCTGCCGGCCGCAT
CCGTGCGGCATAACCACGGTTGTGAACAAATGAAGGAAGGCCAAATGCGTAAAGGCGAAGAGCTGTTCAC
TGGTGTCGTCCCTATTCTGGTGGAACTGGATGGTGATGTCAACGGTCATAAGTTTTCCGTGCGTGGCGAG
GGTGAAGGTGACGCAACTAATGGTAAACTGACGCTGAAGTTCATCTGTACTACTGGTAAACTGCCGGTAC
CTTGGCCGACTCTGGTAACGACGCTGACTTATGGTGTTCAGTGCTTTGCTCGTTATCCGGACCATATGAA
GCAGCATGACTTCTTCAAGTCCGCCATGCCGGAAGGCTATGTGCAGGAACGCACGATTTCCTTTAAGGAT
GACGGCACGTACAAAACGCGTGCGGAAGTGAAATTTGAAGGCGATACCCTGGTAAACCGCATTGAGCTGA
AAGGCATTGACTTTAAAGAAGATGGCAATATCCTGGGCCATAAGCTGGAATACAATTTTAACAGCCACAA
TGTTTACATCACCGCCGATAAACAAAAAAATGGCATTAAAGCGAATTTTAAAATTCGCCACAACGTTGAG
GATGGCAGCGTGCAGCTGGCTGATCACTACCAGCAAAACACTCCAATCGGTGATGGTCCTGTTCTGCTGC
CAGACAATCACTATCTGAGCACGCAAAGCGTTCTGTCTAAAGATCCGAACGAGAAACGCGATCATATGGT
TCTGCTGGAGTTCGTAACCGCAGCGGGCATCACGCATGGTATGGATGAACTGTACAAATGAGCTTCAGCT
CATCAGCCGTTTTACAACGTCGTGACTGGG
Features (pLannotate 1.2.2; 14 found; start..end, strand, type, name):
      9..103     +  terminator     lambda t0 terminator: transcription terminator from phage lambda
    213..1025    +  CDS            aphA1: KKA1_ECOLX - Also known as nptI. Protein inferred from homology: Swiss-Prot protein existence level 3. Resistance to kanamycin and structurally-related aminoglycosides, including amikacin. From Escherichia coli.
   1179..1287    +  oriT           oriT: incP origin of transfer
   1348..2496    -  CDS            trfA: trans-acting replication protein that binds to and activates oriV
   2548..2829    -  CDS            tnpA (fragment): TN5P_ECOLX - Also known as tnp. Experimental evidence at protein level: Swiss-Prot protein existence level 1. Mediates transposition of transposon Tn5 by a 'cut and paste' mechanism. First, the monomeric transposase binds the 19 bp inverted DNA repeats flanking the transposon. Then, dimerization of the DNA- bound transposase creates a synaptic DNA complex. After nicking of the first DNA strand, excision of the transposon proceeds through a series of intermediates. The transposase then mediates the insertion of the transposon at a new site by strand transfer. The activity of the wild- type tran
   2889..3420    -  rep_origin     oriV: incP origin of replication
   3476..3511    -  rep_origin     CloDF13 ori (fragment): Plasmids containing the CloDF13 (CDF) origin of replication can be propagated in E. coli cells that contain additional plasmids with compatible origins.
   3635..3943    -  CDS            parE: PARE_ECOLX - Experimental evidence at protein level: Swiss-Prot protein existence level 1. Toxin component of a type II toxin-antitoxin (TA) system involved in plasmid partition. Acts by inhibiting DNA gyrase, converting supercoiled plasmid DNA into a singly cleaved linear form in an ATP-dependent fashion. To do so it probably interacts with one of the gyrase subunits. Gyrase inhibition is prevented by antitoxin ParD, and is reversed in vitro by incubation with ParD. In cells that have lost the plasmid filamentation and growth inhibition occur; this is suppressed when ParD is supplied in trans
   3943..4191    -  CDS            parD: PARD_ECOLX - Experimental evidence at protein level: Swiss-Prot protein existence level 1. Antitoxin component of a type II toxin-antitoxin (TA) system involved in plasmid partition. Inhibits the anti-DNA gyrase activity of toxin ParE; reverses and restores gyrase catalytic activity in vitro. The parDE operon alone is capable of stabilizing an RK2-derived minireplicon under defined growth conditions in several different Gram- negative bacteria. It does so by the post-segregational killing (PSK) of plasmid-free cells, also referred to as a plasmid addiction system. Binds its own promoter, autor
   4320..5162    +  CDS            parB: PARB4_ECOLX - Protein predicted: Swiss-Prot protein existence level 4. Involved in plasmid partition. From Escherichia coli.
   5126..5782    +  CDS            parA: PARA4_ECOLX - Protein inferred from homology: Swiss-Prot protein existence level 3. Involved in plasmid partition. From Escherichia coli.
   5942..6028    -  terminator     rrnB T1 terminator: Escherichia coli rrnB; transcription terminator T1 from the E. coli rrnB gene
   6275..6988    +  CDS            superfolder GFP: GFP variant that folds robustly even when fused to poorly folded proteins (Pédelacq et al., 2006)
   7008..7030    +  CDS            lacZα (fragment): LacZα fragment of β-galactosidase; lacZ fragment
