[The description below was written by a language model from this plasmid's Addgene catalogue record and pLannotate feature annotations shown in this document.]
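Description:
pOPS0512 is a low-copy, broad-host-range bacterial reporter plasmid built on the pOGG026 backbone and assembled from Golden Gate-domesticated synthetic modules. The roughly 7 kb sequence carries the RK2/IncP replication system, with oriV and the trans-acting replication initiator trfA, together with an IncP oriT that allows conjugative mobilisation from a donor strain providing transfer functions. The listed growth strain, ST18, is an S17 λpir-derived hemA mutant, which is consistent with that delivery route. Selection is by kanamycin through aphA1 (nptI). Stable inheritance without antibiotic pressure is supported by the RK2 par region, comprising the parDE toxin–antitoxin addiction system, which kills plasmid-free segregants, and the parA and parB partition genes. Short annotated fragments of a Tn5 transposase, a CloDF13 origin and lacZα appear to be backbone or cloning remnants rather than functional parts.

The payload combines three modules: a promoter module containing PsNifH (a nifH promoter taken from pOGG043, not itself annotated in the feature table but presumably lying in the gap upstream of the reporter), a coding module with superfolder GFP, and a terminator-position module holding a unique 12-nucleotide barcode next to a universal primer binding site. Lambda t0 and rrnB T1 terminators insulate the cassette from neighbouring transcription. According to the depositor, the barcode is the only difference between this plasmid and its siblings in the Plasmid-ID kit. Placing distinct barcoded versions in different rhizobial strains lets each strain be identified by amplification and sequencing from the shared primer site. GFP driven by the nitrogenase gene promoter reports nitrogen-fixation gene expression in nodules, so competitiveness and fixation can be assessed together.
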