Addgene plasmid #133153: pOPS0512
Purpose: Reporter plasmid with a 12-nucleotide specific "barcode" sequence. This plasmid is not available as an individual bacterial stab, but can be requested as part of the Plasmid-ID Kit (Kit #1000000168 ).
Depositing lab: Philip Poole. Depositing organization: University of Oxford. Publication: Optimizing Rhizobium-legume symbioses by simultaneous measurement of rhizobial competitiveness and N2 fixation in nodules. Mendoza-Suarez MA, Geddes BA, Sanchez-Canizares C, Ramirez-Gonzalez RH, Kirchhelle C, Jorrin B, Poole PS. Proc Natl Acad Sci U S A. 2020 May 5;117(18):9822-9831. doi: 10.1073/pnas.1921225117. Epub 2020 Apr 21. PubMed 32317381.
Backbone
  Vector backbone: pOGG026 (Addgene ID 113992)
  Vector type: Bacterial Expression
Growth in bacteria
  Bacterial resistance: Kanamycin, 50 μg/mL
  Growth temperature: 37°C
  Growth strain: ST18 (S17 delta pir delta hemA)
  Copy number: Low Copy
Gene/Insert
  Gene/Insert name: PU module (PsNifH from pOGG043), SC module (sfGFP from pOGG037), and T module (CAGCTCATCAGC and universal primer binding site)
  Species: Synthetic
  Mutation: Domesticated for Golden Gate cloning
  Cloning method: Unknown
Terms and licenses: Academic/Nonprofit Terms; Industry Terms: Not Available to Industry
Depositor comments: The only difference is the sequence: CAGCTCATCAGC . Please note that this plasmid may require a unique bacterial strain, so make sure to confirm that you can also obtain the appropriate growth strain. Please contact us or contact our distributors if you have any questions. This plasmid is not available as an individual bacterial stab, but can be requested as part of the Plasmid-ID Kit (Kit #1000000168 ).
How to cite: pOPS0512 was a gift from Philip Poole (Addgene plasmid # 133153)
